Addgene plasmid #235514: pBsd-P2a-Fkbp-3xF-GGSG
Purpose: N-term tagging construct: clone into ZraI and AfeI sites
Depositing lab: Brian Hendrich. Depositing organization: University of Cambridge.
Backbone
  Vector backbone: pBluescript II KS-
  Backbone size w/o insert (bp): 3000
  Vector type: Mouse Targeting
  Selectable markers: Blasticidin
Growth in bacteria
  Bacterial resistance: Ampicillin, 100 μg/mL
  Growth temperature: 37°C
  Growth strain: DH5alpha
  Copy number: High Copy
Gene/Insert
  Gene/Insert name: FKBP
  Species: Synthetic
  Mutation: None
  Tag / fusion protein: Bsd, FKBP, 3xFLAG (N terminal on insert)
  Cloning method: Gibson Cloning
Terms and licenses: Academic/Nonprofit Terms; Industry Terms: Not Available to Industry
How to cite: pBsd-P2a-Fkbp-3xF-GGSG was a gift from Brian Hendrich (Addgene plasmid # 235514 ; http://n2t.net/addgene:235514 ; RRID:Addgene_235514)
