[The description below was written by a language model from this plasmid's Addgene catalogue record and pLannotate feature annotations shown in this document.]
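Description:
pBsd-P2a-Fkbp-3xF-GGSG is a mouse gene-targeting donor template built on the pBluescript II KS- phagemid backbone, intended for adding an N-terminal tag cassette to an endogenous gene. It is maintained in E. coli as a high-copy plasmid through the ColE1/pUC-type origin and selected with ampicillin via the bla gene and its promoter. The usual pBluescript remnants are also present: an f1 origin for single-stranded DNA production, the lac promoter/operator region with a lacZα fragment, flanking T3 and partial T7 phage promoters, and a residual piece of the multiple cloning site.

The payload is a promoterless synthetic cassette. It begins with the blasticidin S deaminase (BSD) coding sequence, followed by a gap that, going by the plasmid name, holds a P2A self-cleaving peptide, although this is not annotated in the feature table. Next come an FKBP12 domain annotated as the F36V mutant (DmrB) and a 3xFLAG epitope. The name also indicates a short GGSG flexible linker at the end, again unannotated. No mammalian promoter or polyadenylation signal is annotated, which fits a knock-in design in which the target gene's own promoter drives expression. In that arrangement, correctly targeted cells become blasticidin resistant, and P2A separates the resistance protein from the FKBP-3xFLAG-tagged target protein.

According to the record, users clone into the ZraI and AfeI sites, presumably to add locus-specific homology arms on either side of the cassette. FKBP F36V binds synthetic ligands that do not recognise wild-type FKBP, so it can be used for ligand-controlled manipulation of the tagged protein. The record does not state the specific application. The 3xFLAG tag allows detection and immunoprecipitation.
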