Features (pLannotate 1.2.2; 15 found; start..end, strand, type, name):
     24..128     +  promoter       AmpR promoter: bla
    129..989     +  CDS            AmpR: β-lactamase; bla; confers resistance to ampicillin, carbenicillin, and related antibiotics
   1160..1748    +  rep_origin     ori: high-copy-number ColE1/pMB1/pBR322/pUC origin of replication
   1931..2023    +  CDS            lacI (fragment): lac repressor; lacI; The lac repressor binds to the lac operator to inhibit transcription in E. coli. This inhibition can be relieved by adding lactose or isopropyl-β-D-thiogalactopyranoside (IPTG).
   2036..2057    +  protein_bind   CAP binding site: CAP binding activates transcription in the presence of cAMP. E. coli catabolite activator protein
   2072..2102    +  promoter       lac promoter: promoter for the E. coli lac operon
   2110..2126    +  protein_bind   lac operator: The lac repressor binds to the lac operator to inhibit transcription in E. coli. This inhibition can be relieved by adding lactose or isopropyl-β-D-thiogalactopyranoside (IPTG). lac repressor encoded by lacI
   2171..2189    +  promoter       T3 promoter: promoter for bacteriophage T3 RNA polymerase
   2201..2226    -  misc_feature   MCS (fragment): pBluescript multiple cloning site
   2247..2642    +  CDS            BSD: blasticidin S deaminase; Aspergillus terreus BSD; confers resistance to blasticidin
   2712..3032    +  CDS            DmrB: F36V mutant of FK506-binding protein FKBP12 binds synthetic ligands that do not bind wild-type FKBP
   3039..3104    +  CDS            3xFLAG: three tandem FLAG® epitope tags, followed by an enterokinase cleavage site
   3158..3175    -  promoter       T7 promoter (fragment): promoter for bacteriophage T7 RNA polymerase
   3178..3335    +  CDS            lacZα (fragment): LacZα fragment of β-galactosidase; lacZ fragment
   3366..3794    -  rep_origin     f1 ori (sequence partly withheld): f1 bacteriophage origin of replication; arrow indicates direction of (+) strand synthesis
>Addgene plasmid #235514 | pBsd-P2a-Fkbp-3xF-GGSG | addgene full sequence | sequence record 473990 | Addgene NGS Result
GTGGCACTTTTCGGGGAAATGTGCGCGGAACCCCTATTTGTTTATTTTTCTAAATACATTCAAATATGTA
TCCGCTCATGAGACAATAACCCTGATAAATGCTTCAATAATATTGAAAAAGGAAGAGTATGAGTATTCAA
CATTTCCGTGTCGCCCTTATTCCCTTTTTTGCGGCATTTTGCCTTCCTGTTTTTGCTCACCCAGAAACGC
TGGTGAAAGTAAAAGATGCTGAAGATCAGTTGGGTGCACGAGTGGGTTACATCGAACTGGATCTCAACAG
CGGTAAGATCCTTGAGAGTTTTCGCCCCGAAGAACGTTTTCCAATGATGAGCACTTTTAAAGTTCTGCTA
TGTGGCGCGGTATTATCCCGTATTGACGCCGGGCAAGAGCAACTCGGTCGCCGCATACACTATTCTCAGA
ATGACTTGGTTGAGTACTCACCAGTCACAGAAAAGCATCTTACGGATGGCATGACAGTAAGAGAATTATG
CAGTGCTGCCATAACCATGAGTGATAACACTGCGGCCAACTTACTTCTGACAACGATCGGAGGACCGAAG
GAGCTAACCGCTTTTTTGCACAACATGGGGGATCATGTAACTCGCCTTGATCGTTGGGAACCGGAGCTGA
ATGAAGCCATACCAAACGACGAGCGTGACACCACGATGCCTGTAGCAATGGCAACAACGTTGCGCAAACT
ATTAACTGGCGAACTACTTACTCTAGCTTCCCGGCAACAATTAATAGACTGGATGGAGGCGGATAAAGTT
GCAGGACCACTTCTGCGCTCGGCCCTTCCGGCTGGCTGGTTTATTGCTGATAAATCTGGAGCCGGTGAGC
GTGGGTCTCGCGGTATCATTGCAGCACTGGGGCCAGATGGTAAGCCCTCCCGTATCGTAGTTATCTACAC
GACGGGGAGTCAGGCAACTATGGATGAACGAAATAGACAGATCGCTGAGATAGGTGCCTCACTGATTAAG
CATTGGTAACTGTCAGACCAAGTTTACTCATATATACTTTAGATTGATTTAAAACTTCATTTTTAATTTA
AAAGGATCTAGGTGAAGATCCTTTTTGATAATCTCATGACCAAAATCCCTTAACGTGAGTTTTCGTTCCA
CTGAGCGTCAGACCCCGTAGAAAAGATCAAAGGATCTTCTTGAGATCCTTTTTTTCTGCGCGTAATCTGC
TGCTTGCAAACAAAAAAACCACCGCTACCAGCGGTGGTTTGTTTGCCGGATCAAGAGCTACCAACTCTTT
TTCCGAAGGTAACTGGCTTCAGCAGAGCGCAGATACCAAATACTGTTCTTCTAGTGTAGCCGTAGTTAGG
CCACCACTTCAAGAACTCTGTAGCACCGCCTACATACCTCGCTCTGCTAATCCTGTTACCAGTGGCTGCT
GCCAGTGGCGATAAGTCGTGTCTTACCGGGTTGGACTCAAGACGATAGTTACCGGATAAGGCGCAGCGGT
CGGGCTGAACGGGGGGTTCGTGCACACAGCCCAGCTTGGAGCGAACGACCTACACCGAACTGAGATACCT
ACAGCGTGAGCTATGAGAAAGCGCCACGCTTCCCGAAGGGAGAAAGGCGGACAGGTATCCGGTAAGCGGC
AGGGTCGGAACAGGAGAGCGCACGAGGGAGCTTCCAGGGGGAAACGCCTGGTATCTTTATAGTCCTGTCG
GGTTTCGCCACCTCTGACTTGAGCGTCGATTTTTGTGATGCTCGTCAGGGGGGCGGAGCCTATGGAAAAA
CGCCAGCAACGCGGCCTTTTTACGGTTCCTGGCCTTTTGCTGGCCTTTTGCTCACATGTTCTTTCCTGCG
TTATCCCCTGATTCTGTGGATAACCGTATTACCGCCTTTGAGTGAGCTGATACCGCTCGCCGCAGCCGAA
CGACCGAGCGCAGCGAGTCAGTGAGCGAGGAAGCGGAAGAGCGCCCAATACGCAAACCGCCTCTCCCCGC
GCGTTGGCCGATTCATTAATGCAGCTGGCACGACAGGTTTCCCGACTGGAAAGCGGGCAGTGAGCGCAAC
GCAATTAATGTGAGTTAGCTCACTCATTAGGCACCCCAGGCTTTACACTTTATGCTTCCGGCTCGTATGT
TGTGTGGAATTGTGAGCGGATAACAATTTCACACAGGAAACAGCTATGACCATGATTACGCCAAGCTCGA
AATTAACCCTCACTAAAGGGAACAAAAGCTGGTACCGGGCCCCCCCTCGAGGTCGAAGCTTGACGTCGAT
GGATCCATGGCCAAGCCTTTGTCTCAAGAAGAATCCACCCTCATTGAAAGAGCAACGGCTACAATCAACA
GCATCCCCATCTCTGAAGACTACAGCGTCGCCAGCGCAGCTCTCTCTAGCGACGGCCGCATCTTCACTGG
TGTCAATGTATATCATTTTACTGGGGGACCTTGCGCAGAACTCGTGGTGCTGGGCACTGCTGCTGCTGCG
GCAGCTGGCAACCTGACTTGTATCGTCGCGATCGGAAATGAGAACAGGGGCATCTTGAGCCCCTGCGGAC
GGTGCCGACAGGTTCTTCTCGATCTGCATCCTGGGATCAAAGCCATAGTGAAGGACAGTGATGGACAGCC
GACGGCAGTTGGGATTCGTGAATTGCTGCCCTCTGGTTATGTGTGGGAGGGCGCTACTAACTTCAGCCTG
CTGAAGCAGGCTGGAGACGTGGAGGAGAACCCTGGACCTGCTGCCACCGGTGGAGTGCAGGTGGAAACCA
TCTCCCCAGGAGACGGGCGCACCTTCCCCAAGCGCGGCCAGACCTGCGTGGTGCACTACACCGGGATGCT
TGAAGATGGAAAGAAAGTTGATTCCTCCCGGGACAGAAACAAGCCCTTTAAGTTTATGCTAGGCAAGCAG
GAGGTGATCCGAGGCTGGGAAGAAGGGGTTGCCCAGATGAGTGTGGGTCAGAGAGCCAAACTGACTATAT
CTCCAGATTATGCCTATGGTGCCACTGGGCACCCAGGCATCATCCCACCACATGCCACTCTCGTCTTCGA
TGTGGAGCTTCTAAAACTGGAAGGCGGCGACTACAAAGACCATGACGGTGATTATAAAGATCATGACATC
GACTACAAGGATGACGATGACAAGGGCTCTGGTGGCGGCGGAAGCGCCGGTAGCGCTAAACCGATCTCCA
ATTCGCTCTATAGTGAGTCGTATTACAATTCACTGGCCGTCGTTTTACAACGTCGTGACTGGGAAAACCC
TGGCGTTACCCAACTTAATCGCCTTGCAGCACATCCCCCTTTCGCCAGCTGGCGTAATAGCGAAGAGGCC
CGCACCGATCGCCCTTCCCAACAGTTGCGCAGCCTGAATGGCGAATGGAAATTGTAAGCGTTAATATTTT
GTTAAAATTCGCGTTAAATTTTTGTTAAATCAGCTCATTTTTTAACCAATAGGCCGAAATCGGCAAAATC
CCTTATAAATCAAAAGAATAGACCGAGATAGGGT
[37 nt withheld, positions 3465-3501]
AAAGAACGTGGACTCCAACGTCAAAGG
[49 nt withheld, positions 3529-3577]
T
[91 nt withheld, positions 3579-3669]
G
[124 nt withheld, positions 3671-3794]
CAG
